>Addgene plasmid #63277 | pFusX1-59 | depositor partial sequence | sequence record 105072 | pFusX1_TGG
AGTCTTAAGCGTCTCCCCCTGAACCTGACCCCGGACCAAGTGGTGGCTATCGCCAGCAACGGTGGCGGCA
AGCAAGCGCTCGAAACGGTGCAGCGGCTGTTGCCGGTGCTGTGCCAGGACCATGGCCTGACCCCGGACCA
AGTGGTGGCTATCGCCAGCAACAATGGCGGCAAGCAAGCGCTCGAAACGGTGCAGCGGCTGTTGCCGGTG
CTGTGCCAGGACCATGGCCTGACCCCGGACCAAGTGGTGGCTATCGCCAGCAACAATGGCGGCAAGCAAG
CGCTCGAAACGGTGCAGCGGCTGTTGCCGGTGCTGTGCCAGGACCATGGCCTGACGAGACGTC
