>Addgene plasmid #63277 | pFusX1-59 | depositor partial sequence | sequence record 105073 | FusX1
CGTCTCCCCCTGACCCCGGACCAAGTGGTGGCTATCGAGACCGGCGCCGCTACGGGCGCGTCCCATTCGC
CATTCAGGCTGCGCAACTGTTGGGAAGGGCGATCGGTGCGGGCTCTTCGCTATTACGCCAGCTGGCGAAA
GGGGGATGTGCTGCAAGGCGATTAAGTTGGGAACGCCAGGGTTTTCCCAGTCACGACGTTGTAAAACGAC
GGCCAGTGAGCGCGCGTAATCGACTCACTATAGGGCGAATTGGGTACCGGGCCCCCCCTCGAGGTCCTCC
AGCTTTTGTTCCCTTTAGTGAGGGTTAATTGCGCGCTTGGCGTAATCATGGTCATAGCTGTTTCCTGTGT
GAAATTGTTATCCGCTCACAATTCCACACAACATACGAGCCGGAAGCATAAAGTGTAAAGCCTGGGGTGC
CTAATGAGTGAGCTAACTCACATTAATTGCGTTGCGCTCACTGCCCGCTTTCCACCGGTGGTCTCTGGCG
GCAAGCAAGCGCTCGAAACGGTGCAGCGGCTGTTGCCGGTGCTGTGCCAGGACCATGGCCTGACGAGACG
TCTAGACCAGCCAGGACAGAAATGCCTCGACTTCGCTGCTACCCAAGGTTGCCGGGTGACGCACACCGTG
GAAACGGATGAAGGCACGAACCCAGTGGACATAAGCCTGTTCGGTTCGTAAGCTGTAATGCAAGTAGCGT
ATGCGCTCACGCAACTGGTCCAGAACCTTGACCGAACGCAGCGGTGGTAACGGCGCAGTGGCGGTTTTCA
TGGCTTGTTATGACTGTTTTTTTGGGGTACAGTCTATGCCTCGGGCATCCAAGCAGCAAGCGCGTTACGC
CGTGGGTCGATGTTTGATGTTATGGAGCAGCAACGATGTTACGCAGCAGGGCAGTCGCCCTAAAACAAAG
TTAAACATTATGAGGGAAGCGGTGATCGCCGAAGTATCGACTCAACTATCAGAGGTAGTTGGCGTCATCG
AGCGCCATCTCGAACCGACGTTGCTGGCCGTACATTTGTACGGCTCCGCAGTGGATGGCGGCCTGAAGCC
ACACAGTGATATTGATTTGCTGGTTACGGTGACCGTAAGGCTTGATGAAACAACGCGGCGAGCTTTGATC
AACGACCTTTTGGAAACTTCGGCTTCCCCTGGAGAGAGCGAGATTCTCCGCGCTGTAGAAGTCACCATTG
TTGTGCACGACGACATCATTCCGTGGCGTTATCCAGCTAAGCGCGAACTGCAATTTGGAGAATGGCAGCG
CAATGACATTCTTGCAGGTATCTTCGAGCCAGCCACGATCGACATTGATCTGGCTATCTTGCTGACAAAA
GCAAGAGAACATAGCGTTGCCTTGGTAGGTCCAGCGGCGGAGGAACTCTTTGATCCGGTTCCTGAACAGG
ATCTATTTGAGGCGCTAAATGAAACCTTAACGCTATGGAACTCGCCGCCCGACTGGGCTGGCGATGAGCG
AAATGTAGTGCTTACGTTGTCCCGCATTTGGTACAGCGCAGTAACCGGCAAAATCGCGCCGAAGGATGTC
GCTGCCGACTGGGCAATGGAGCGCCTGCCGGCCCAGTATCAGCCCGTCATACTTGAAGCTAGACAGGCTT
ATCTTGGACAAGAAGAAGATCGCTTGGCCTCGCGCGCAGATCAGTTGGAAGAATTTGTCCACTACGTGAA
AGGCGAGATCACCAAGGTAGTCGGCAAATAACCCTCGAGCCACCCATGACCAAAATCCCTTAACGTGAGT
TACGCGTCGTTCCACTGAGCGTCAGACCCCGTAGAAAAGATCAAAGGATCTTCTTGAGATCCTTTTTTTC
TGCGCGTAATCTGCTGCTTGCAAACAAAAAAACCACCGCTACCAGCGGTGGTTTGTTTGCCGGATCAAGA
GCTACCAACTCTTTTTCCGAAGGTAACTGGCTTCAGCAGAGCGCAGATACCAAATACTGTCCTTCTAGTG
TAGCCGTAGTTAGGCCACCACTTCAAGAACTCTGTAGCACCGCCTACATACCTCGCTCTGCTAATCCTGT
TACCAGTGGCTGCTGCCAGTGGCGATAAGTCGTGTCTTACCGGGTTGGACTCAAGACGATAGTTACCGGA
TAAGGCGCAGCGGTCGGGCTGAACGGGGGGTTCGTGCACACAGCCCAGCTTGGAGCGAACGACCTACACC
GAACTGAGATACCTACAGCGTGAGCATTGAGAAAGCGCCACGCTTCCCGAAGGGAGAAAGGCGGACAGGT
ATCCGGTAAGCGGCAGGGTCGGAACAGGAGAGCGCACGAGGGAGCTTCCAGGGGGAAACGCCTGGTATCT
TTATAGTCCTGTCGGGTTTCGCCACCTCTGACTTGAGCGTCGATTTTTGTGATGCTCGTCAGGGGGGCGG
AGCCTATGGAAAAACGCCAGCAACGCGGCCTTTTTACGGTTCCTGGCCTTTTGCTGGCCTTTTGCTCACA
TGTTCTTTCCTGCGTTATCCCCTGATTCTGTGGATAACCGTATTACCGCCTTTGAGTGAGCTGATACCGC
TCGCCGCAGCCGAACGACCGAGCGCAGCGAGTCAGTGAGCGAGGAAGCGGAAGAGCGCCCAATACGCAAA
CCGCCTCTCCCCGCGCGTTGGCCGATTCATTAATGCAGCTGGCACGACAGGTTTCCCGACTGGAAAGCGG
GCAGTGAGCGCAACGCAATTAATACGCGTACCGCTAGCCAGGAAGAGTTTGTAGAAACGCAAAAAGGCCA
TCCGTCAGGATGGCCTTCTGCTTAGTTTGATGCCTGGCAGTTTATGGCGGGCGTCCTGCCCGCCACCCTC
CGGGCCGTTGCTTCACAACGTTCAAATCCGCTCCCGGCGGATTTGTCCTACTCAGGAGAGCGTTCACCGA
CAAACAACAGATAAAACGAAAGGCCCAGTCTTCCGACTGAGCCTTTCGTTTTATTTGATGCCTGGCAGTT
CCCTACTCTCGCGTTAACGCTAGCATGGATGTTTTCCCAGTCACGACGTTGTAAAACGACGGCCAGTCTT
AAG
