>Addgene plasmid #63277 | pFusX1-59 | addgene partial sequence | sequence record 111152 | pCR8_R1 5'-cgaaccgaacaggcttatgt-3'
CGTCACCCGGCAACCTTGGGTAGCAGCGAAGTCGAGGCATTTCTGTCCTGGCTGGTCTAGACGTCTCGTC
AGGCCATGGTCCTGGCACAGCACCGGCAACAGCCGCTGCACCGTTTCGAGCGCTTGCTTGCCGCCATTGT
TGCTGGCGATAGCCACCACTTGGTCCGGGGTCAGGCCATGGTCCTGGCACAGCACCGGCAACAGCCGCTG
CACCGTTTCGAGCGCTTGCTTGCCGCCATTGTTGCTGGCGATAGCCACCACTTGGTCCGGGGTCAGGCCA
TGGTCCTGGCACAGCACCGGCAACAGCCGCTGCACCGTTTCGAGCGCTTGCTTGCCGCCACCGTTGCTGG
CGATAGCCACCACTTGGTCCGGGGTCAGGTTCAGGGGGAGACGCTTAAGACTGGCCGTCGTTTTACAACG
TCGTGACTGGGAAAACATCCATGCTAGCGTTAACGCGAGAGTAGGGAACTGCCAGGCATCAAATAAAACG
AAAGGCTCAGTCGGAAGACTGGGCCTTTCGTTTTATCTGTTGTTTGTCGGTGAACGCTCTCCTGAGTAGG
ACAAATCCGCCGGGAGCGGATTTGAACGTTGTGAAGCAACGGCCCGGAAGGGGT
