[The description below was written by a language model from this plasmid's Addgene catalogue record.]
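Description:
pFusX1-59 is a bacterial library plasmid from the FusX system, a one-step TALE assembly platform for building TALENs and related TAL effector-based genome engineering reagents. It is built on the FusX1 backbone (about 3 kb without the insert), is maintained at high copy number in standard E. coli cloning strains, and is selected with spectinomycin. The record does not name the origin of replication or provide a feature map, so the details of the backbone beyond these points are not documented here. The listed sequencing primers are pCR8-type primers, which hints at the kind of backbone sequence flanking the insert, but the record does not state its derivation.

The payload is a synthetic, pre-assembled trimer of TALE repeat units carrying the repeat variable diresidues NG, NN and NN, which occupy positions 1 to 3 of the final repeat array. Under the standard TALE code, NG recognises thymine and NN recognises guanine (with some affinity for adenine), which matches the alternative insert name X1_TGG. The trimer was cloned in through BsaI sites that were destroyed in the process, a typical outcome of Golden Gate cloning with type IIS enzymes. There is no promoter or expression cassette described, as the plasmid serves as a module donor rather than an expression vector.

In use, this plasmid is one member of a position-specific library of RVD triplets. A user chooses the pFusX1 clone matching the first three bases of the target site and combines it with the corresponding modules for later positions and a receiver backbone to generate a complete custom TALE DNA-binding domain.
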