Addgene plasmid #63277: pFusX1-59
Purpose: Encodes RVD positions 1-3 in TALEN assembly
Depositing lab: Stephen Ekker. Depositing organization: Mayo Foundation for Medical Education and Research. Publication: FusX: A rapid one-step TALE assembly system for genome science. Ma AC, McNulty MS, Tanya PL, Jarryd CM, Martinez-Galvez G, Argue DP, Lee HB, Urban MD, Bullard CE, Blackburn PR, Man TK, Clark KJ, Ekker SC. Hum Gene Ther. 2016 Jun;27(6):451-63. doi: 10.1089/hum.2015.172 PubMed 26854857.
Backbone
  Vector backbone: FusX1
  Backbone size w/o insert (bp): 3013
  Vector type: TALEN
Growth in bacteria
  Bacterial resistance: Spectinomycin, 50 μg/mL
  Growth temperature: 37°C
  Growth strain: DH5alpha
  Copy number: High Copy
Gene/Insert
  Gene/Insert name: NG NN NN (alt name: X1_TGG)
  Species: Synthetic
  Mutation: none
  Cloning method: Restriction Enzyme; 5′ cloning site BsaI (destroyed during cloning); 3′ cloning site BsaI (destroyed during cloning)
  Sequencing primers: 5′ pCR8_F1; 3′ pCR8_R1
Terms and licenses: Academic/Nonprofit Terms; Industry Terms: Not Available to Industry
How to cite: pFusX1-59 was a gift from Stephen Ekker (Addgene plasmid # 63277 ; http://n2t.net/addgene:63277 ; RRID:Addgene_63277)
